Addgene plasmid #30733: pBS-F2-TTG
Depositing lab: Nathan Lawson & Scot Wolfe. Depositing organization: University of Massachusetts, Worcester. Publication: Evaluation and application of modularly assembled zinc-finger nucleases in zebrafish. Zhu C, Smith T, McNulty J, Rayla AL, Lakshmanan A, Siekmann AF, Buffardi M, Meng X, Shin J, Padmanabhan A, Cifuentes D, Giraldez AJ, Look AT, Epstein JA, Lawson ND, Wolfe SA. Development. 2011 Oct;138(20):4555-64. 10.1242/dev.066779 PubMed 21937602.
Backbone
  Vector backbone: pBlueScript II SK(+)
  Backbone size w/o insert (bp): 2877
  Vector type: Cloning vector
Growth in bacteria
  Bacterial resistance: Ampicillin, 100 μg/mL
  Growth temperature: 37°C
  Growth strain: DH5alpha
  Growth instructions: XL1Blue
  Copy number: High Copy
Gene/Insert
  Gene/Insert name: F2 TTG
  Insert size (bp): 276
  Cloning method: Restriction Enzyme; 5′ cloning site KpnI (not destroyed); 3′ cloning site XbalI (not destroyed)
  Sequencing primers: 5′ T7; 3′ T3
Terms and licenses: Academic/Nonprofit Terms; Industry Terms: Not Available to Industry
How to cite: pBS-F2-TTG was a gift from Nathan Lawson & Scot Wolfe (Addgene plasmid # 30733 ; http://n2t.net/addgene:30733 ; RRID:Addgene_30733)
