[The description below was written by a language model from this plasmid's Addgene catalogue record.]
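Description:
pBS-F2-TTG is a small bacterial cloning plasmid built on the pBlueScript II SK(+) backbone (about 2.9 kb without insert). It is maintained in E. coli at high copy number and selected with ampicillin. It is classed as a cloning vector, and the record lists no promoter intended to drive expression of the insert, no tags or reporters, and no elements for use in a eukaryotic host. No feature table is supplied, so individual backbone elements are not itemised.

The payload is a 276 bp insert named "F2 TTG", cloned by restriction digestion between KpnI at the 5′ end and XbaI at the 3′ end. Both sites are preserved, so the fragment can be excised again. The insert is flanked by the T7 and T3 primer sites of the backbone, which are used for sequence verification. The record does not define the insert further. However, the name and the associated publication on modularly assembled zinc-finger nucleases in zebrafish suggest that it encodes a zinc-finger module for the finger 2 position of an array, recognising the DNA triplet TTG.

On that reading, the plasmid would be one member of an archive of single-finger modules. These modules are combined to build multi-finger DNA-binding domains, which are then fused to a nuclease domain for targeted gene disruption. The exact composition of the 276 bp fragment, including any sequence beyond a single finger, and the assembly scheme are not stated in the record.
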