>Addgene plasmid #30733 | pBS-F2-TTG | depositor partial sequence | sequence record 14129 | Author sequence
GGTACCCGCCCATATGCTTGCCCTGTCGAGTCCTGCGACCGCCGCTTCTCTCGGTCCGACCACCTGACCC
AGCATATCCGGATTCACACAGGCCAGAAGCCCTTCCAGTGTCGCATCTGCATGAGGAACTTCAGCCGTTC
TGACGCCCTGCGTAAGCACATCCGCACACACACCGGCGAGAAGCCTTTTGCATGCGACATCTGTGGGAGG
AAGTTTGCCCAGTCCAGCGACCTGCAGCGTCACACCAAAATCCATACAGGTGAAAAGTAATCTAGA
