>Addgene plasmid #30733 | pBS-F2-TTG | addgene partial sequence | sequence record 38923 | T7 5'-TAATACGACTCACTATAGGG-3'
CCTGTCGAGTCCTGCGACCGCCGCTTCTCTCGGTCCGACCACCTGACCCAGCATATCCGGATTCACACAG
GCCAGAAGCCCTTCCAGTGTCGCATCTGCATGAGGAACTTCAGCCGTTCTGACGCCCTGCGTAAGCACAT
CCGCACACACACCGGCGAGAAGCCTTTTGCATGCGACATCTGTGGGAGGAAGTTTGCCCAGTCCAGCGAC
CTGCAGCGTCACACCAAAATCCATACAGGTGAAAAGTAATCTAGAGCGGCCGCCACCGCGGTGGAGCTCC
AGCTTTTGTTCCCTTTAGTGAGGGTTAATTGCGCGCTTGGCGTAATCATGGTCATAGCTGTTTCCTGTGT
GAAATTGTTATCCGCTCACAATTCCACACAACATACGAGCCGGAAGCATAAAGTGTAAAGCCTGGGGTGC
CTAATGAGTGAGCTAACTCACATTAATTGCGTTGCGCTCACTGCCCGCTTTCCAGTCGGGAAACCTGTCG
TGCCAGCTGCATTAATGAATCGGCCAACGCGCGGGGAGAGGCGGTTTGCGTATTGGGCGCTCTTCCGCTT
CCTCGCTCACTGACTCGCTGCGCTCGGTCGTTCGGCTGCGGCGAGCGGTATCAGCTCACTCAAAGGCGGT
AATACGGTTATCCACAGAATCAGGGGATAACGCAGGAAAGAACATGTGAGCAAAAGGCCAGCAAAAGGCC
AGGAACCGTAAAAAGGCCGCGTTGCTGGCGTTTTTCCATAGGCTCCGCCCCCCTGACGAGCATCACAAAA
ATCGACGCTCAAGTCAGAGGTGGCGAAACCCGACAGGACTATAAAGATACCAGGCGTTTCCCCCTGGAAG
CTCCCTCGTGCGCTCTCCTGTTCCGACCCTGCCGCTTACCGGATACCTG
